>Addgene plasmid #100361 | pCMV_mEm_4GS_LF82_669 | addgene full sequence | sequence record 209597 | Addgene NGS Result
GAGTTCGAGCTTGCATGCCTGCAGGTCGTTACATAACTTACGGTAAATGGCCCGCCTGGCTGACCGCCCA
ACGACCCCCGCCCATTGACGTCAATAATGACGTATGTTCCCATAGTAACGCCAATAGGGACTTTCCATTG
ACGTCAATGGGTGGAGTATTTACGGTAAACTGCCCACTTGGCAGTACATCAAGTGTATCATATGCCAAGT
ACGCCCCCTATTGACGTCAATGACGGTAAATGGCCCGCCTGGCATTATGCCCAGTACATGACCTTATGGG
ACTTTCCTACTTGGCAGTACATCTACGTATTAGTCATCGCTATTACCATGGTGATGCGGTTTTGGCAGTA
CATCAATGGGCGTGGATAGCGGTTTGACTCACGGGGATTTCCAAGTCTCCACCCCATTGACGTCAATGGG
AGTTTGTTTTGGCACCAAAATCAACGGGACTTTCCAAAATGTCGTAACAACTCCGCCCCATTGACGCAAA
TGGGCGGTAGGCGTGTACGGTGGGAGGTCTATATAAGCAGAGCTCGTTTAGTGAACCGTCAGATCGCCTG
GAGACGCCATCCACGCTGTTTTGACCTCCATAGAAGACACCGGGACCGATCCAGCCTCCGGACTCTAGAG
GATCCGGTACTAGAGGAACTGAAAAACCAGAAAGTTAACTGGTAAGTTTAGTCTTTTTGTCTTTTATTTC
AGGTCCCGGATCCGGTGGTGGTGCAAATCAAAGAACTGCTCCTCAGTGGATGTTGCCTTTACTTCTAGGC
CTGTACGGAAGTGTTACTTCTGCTCTAAAAGCTGCGGAATTGTACCCGCGGGCCCACCATGGTGAGCAAG
GGCGAGGAGCTGTTCACCGGGGTGGTGCCCATCCTGGTCGAGCTGGACGGCGACGTAAACGGCCACAAGT
TCAGCGTGTCCGGCGAGGGCGAGGGCGATGCCACCTACGGCAAGCTGACCCTGAAGTTCATCTGCACCAC
CGGCAAGCTGCCCGTGCCCTGGCCCACCCTCGTGACCACCTTGACCTACGGCGTGCAGTGCTTCGCCCGC
TACCCCGACCACATGAAGCAGCACGACTTCTTCAAGTCCGCCATGCCCGAAGGCTACGTCCAGGAGCGCA
CCATCTTCTTCAAGGACGACGGCAACTACAAGACCCGCGCCGAGGTGAAGTTCGAGGGCGACACCCTGGT
GAACCGCATCGAGCTGAAGGGCATCGACTTCAAGGAGGACGGCAACATCCTGGGGCACAAGCTGGAGTAC
AACTACAACAGCCACAAGGTCTATATCACCGCCGACAAGCAGAAGAACGGCATCAAGGTGAACTTCAAGA
CCCGCCACAACATCGAGGACGGCAGCGTGCAGCTCGCCGACCACTACCAGCAGAACACCCCCATCGGCGA
CGGCCCCGTGCTGCTGCCCGACAACCACTACCTGAGCACCCAGTCCAAGCTGAGCAAAGACCCCAACGAG
AAGCGCGATCACATGGTCCTGCTGGAGTTCGTGACCGCCGCCGGGATCACTCTCGGCATGGACGAGCTGT
ACAAGCGAATTGGTGGAGGGGGCGGTTCCGGTGGCGGAGGTTCCCGAATTCGTCGACGGAGATCTGATAT
GCAATCGTTAATGGAGATGGACTGTATTCCGGCAGGAATGGAGCTTTTCCCTTCGATTGACGAAGAGCAA
TGGGAGTTTATTCAAAAAATAATTTGTGATAGTGACTACTATCTTCTTATAATTGGTGGAAGATATGGAA
CGGTTGCGGAAGATGGTCTGAGTTTTACTGAGAAAGAGTTTGATTATGCTGTATCTAAAGGATTAAAAGT
CGTAGTTCTAGTTCATGAGTCTCCCGGTACTTTACCCTTTGATAAATCAGAAGCAGATCCTGAATTGCGT
GAAAAGCTTCATAAGTTTATTGATAAAGTATCTACAGGGAGGCTTAGAAGAACGTGGACTTCAGCCAAAG
ATCTCCCTGGATTAGTGGCTTTGAGCTTGAATAAAACCATCAAGGCATATCCTGCTGTTGGGTGGGTTCG
TGCTGATAAAGTTAGTAGTGAAGCTACTTTGCATGAGTTGAATGAATTAAGAAAAAGAAATGCAGAGCTT
CAAGAAAAATTGGCACAATTTGAAAATCGCTCTAATTATATTCAACCAGAAAACCTAGCTTCACTTGATG
AATACTATTCATTGTCATATGAAATAAGCGCTTATGATTGGGCTTATGGTACTTCTAGAGAAGAGAAAAA
AACATTGCGGATAAAATGGGAAGAGTTATTTTCTATAATTAGTCCATTTTTAATTGATGAGTCAATAGAT
AATGATATTCACGAGATTCTAAAGAATTATATAGAAAAAGTTGCACCACATTCGTATGAGCATACGACGA
TAGATGCTCAAGAATTGAAAACAATTTACCTTCAATTCAAAGCATTAGATCTTCTCGAGCATAGTAATCT
AAATTGGAAACTATCGTCAAAAGGAGGTGATCTAATGATGCAGCTTCGAACTGTTAAAAATAAAACTTGA
ATCGGTACCCTCGAGAAGCTTGCGGCCGCGGGGATCCAGACATGATAAGATACATTGATGAGTTTGGACA
AACCACAACTAGAATGCAGTGAAAAAAATGCTTTATTTGTGAAATTTGTGATGCTATTGCTTTATTTGTA
ACCATTATAAGCTGCAATAAACAAGTTAACAACAACAATTGCATTCATTTTATGTTTCAGGTTCAGGGGG
AGGTGTGGGAGGTTTTTTCGGATCCTCTAGAGTCGATCTGCAGGCATGCTAGCTTGGCGTAATCATGGTC
ATAGCTGTTTCCTGTGTGAAATTGTTATCCGCTCACAATTCCACACAACATACGAGCCGGAAGCATAAAG
TGTAAAGCCTGGGGTGCCTAATGAGTGAGCTAACTCACATTAATTGCGTTGCGCTCACTGCCCGCTTTCC
AGTCGGGAAACCTGTCGTGCCAGCTGCATTAATGAATCGGCCAACGCGCGGGGAGAGGCGGTTTGCGTAT
TGGGCGCTCTTCCGCTTCCTCGCTCACTGACTCGCTGCGCTCGGTCGTTCGGCTGCGGCGAGCGGTATCA
GCTCACTCAAAGGCGGTAATACGGTTATCCACAGAATCAGGGGATAACGCAGGAAAGAACATGTGAGCAA
AAGGCCAGCAAAAGGCCAGGAACCGTAAAAAGGCCGCGTTGCTGGCGTTTTTCCATAGGCTCCGCCCCCC
TGACGAGCATCACAAAAATCGACGCTCAAGTCAGAGGTGGCGAAACCCGACAGGACTATAAAGATACCAG
GCGTTTCCCCCTGGAAGCTCCCTCGTGCGCTCTCCTGTTCCGACCCTGCCGCTTACCGGATACCTGTCCG
CCTTTCTCCCTTCGGGAAGCGTGGCGCTTTCTCATAGCTCACGCTGTAGGTATCTCAGTTCGGTGTAGGT
CGTTCGCTCCAAGCTGGGCTGTGTGCACGAACCCCCCGTTCAGCCCGACCGCTGCGCCTTATCCGGTAAC
TATCGTCTTGAGTCCAACCCGGTAAGACACGACTTATCGCCACTGGCAGCAGCCACTGGTAACAGGATTA
GCAGAGCGAGGTATGTAGGCGGTGCTACAGAGTTCTTGAAGTGGTGGCCTAACTACGGCTACACTAGAAG
AACAGTATTTGGTATCTGCGCTCTGCTGAAGCCAGTTACCTTCGGAAAAAGAGTTGGTAGCTCTTGATCC
GGCAAACAAACCACCGCTGGTAGCGGTGGTTTTTTTGTTTGCAAGCAGCAGATTACGCGCAGAAAAAAAG
GATCTCAAGAAGATCCTTTGATCTTTTCTACGGGGTCTGACGCTCAGTGGAACGAAAACTCACGTTAAGG
GATTTTGGTCATGAGATTATCAAAAAGGATCTTCACCTAGATCCTTTTAAATTAAAAATGAAGTTTTAAA
TCAATCTAAAGTATATATGAGTAAACTTGGTCTGACAGTTACCAATGCTTAATCAGTGAGGCACCTATCT
CAGCGATCTGTCTATTTCGTTCATCCATAGTTGCCTGACTCCCCGTCGTGTAGATAACTACGATACGGGA
GGGCTTACCATCTGGCCCCAGTGCTGCAATGATACCGCGAGACCCACGCTCACCGGCTCCAGATTTATCA
GCAATAAACCAGCCAGCCGGAAGGGCCGAGCGCAGAAGTGGTCCTGCAACTTTATCCGCCTCCATCCAGT
CTATTAATTGTTGCCGGGAAGCTAGAGTAAGTAGTTCGCCAGTTAATAGTTTGCGCAACGTTGTTGCCAT
TGCTACAGGCATCGTGGTGTCACGCTCGTCGTTTGGTATGGCTTCATTCAGCTCCGGTTCCCAACGATCA
AGGCGAGTTACATGATCCCCCATGTTGTGCAAAAAAGCGGTTAGCTCCTTCGGTCCTCCGATCGTTGTCA
GAAGTAAGTTGGCCGCAGTGTTATCACTCATGGTTATGGCAGCACTGCATAATTCTCTTACTGTCATGCC
ATCCGTAAGATGCTTTTCTGTGACTGGTGAGTACTCAACCAAGTCATTCTGAGAATAGTGTATGCGGCGA
CCGAGTTGCTCTTGCCCGGCGTCAATACGGGATAATACCGCGCCACATAGCAGAACTTTAAAAGTGCTCA
TCATTGGAAAACGTTCTTCGGGGCGAAAACTCTCAAGGATCTTACCGCTGTTGAGATCCAGTTCGATGTA
ACCCACTCGTGCACCCAACTGATCTTCAGCATCTTTTACTTTCACCAGCGTTTCTGGGTGAGCAAAAACA
GGAAGGCAAAATGCCGCAAAAAAGGGAATAAGGGCGACACGGAAATGTTGAATACTCATACTCTTCCTTT
TTCAATATTATTGAAGCATTTATCAGGGTTATTGTCTCATGAGCGGATACATATTTGAATGTATTTAGAA
AAATAAACAAATAGGGGTTCCGCGCACATTTCCCCGAAAAGTGCCACCTGACGTCTAAGAAACCATTATT
ATCATGACATTAACCTATAAAAATAGGCGTATCACGAGGCCCTTTCGTCTCGCGCGTTTCGGTGATGACG
GTGAAAACCTCTGACACATGCAGCTCCCGGAGACGGTCACAGCTTGTCTGTAAGCGGATGCCGGGAGCAG
ACAAGCCCGTCAGGGCGCGTCAGCGGGTGTTGGCGGGTGTCGGGGCTGGCTTAACTATGCGGCATCAGAG
CAGATTGTACTGAGAGTGCACCATATGCGGTGTGAAATACCGCACAGATGCGTAAGGAGAAAATACCGCA
TCAGGCGCCATTCGCCATTCAGGCTGCGCAACTGTTGGGAAGGGCGATCGGTGCGGGCCTCTTCGCTATT
ACGCCAGCTGGCGAAAGGGGGATGTGCTGCAAGGCGATTAAGTTGGGTAACGCCAGGGTTTTCCCAGTCA
CGACGTTGTAAAACGACGGCCAGT
Features (pLannotate 1.2.2; 16 found; start..end, strand, type, name):
      8..28      -  misc_feature   MCS (fragment): pUC18/19 multiple cloning site
     27..330     +  enhancer       CMV enhancer: human cytomegalovirus immediate early enhancer
    331..534     +  promoter       CMV promoter: human cytomegalovirus (CMV) immediate early promoter
    672..768     +  intron         SV40 intron: modified SV40 intron with splice donor and acceptor sites
    829..1545    +  CDS            mEmerald: mEmerald is a basic (constitutively fluorescent) green fluorescent protein published in 1998, derived from Aequorea victoria. It is reported to be a very rapidly-maturing monomer with moderate acid sensitivity.
   2553..2687    -  polyA_signal   SV40 poly(A) signal: SV40 polyadenylation signal
   2822..2838    -  protein_bind   lac operator: The lac repressor binds to the lac operator to inhibit transcription in E. coli. This inhibition can be relieved by adding lactose or isopropyl-β-D-thiogalactopyranoside (IPTG). lac repressor encoded by lacI
   2846..2876    -  promoter       lac promoter: promoter for the E. coli lac operon
   2891..2912    -  protein_bind   CAP binding site: CAP binding activates transcription in the presence of cAMP. E. coli catabolite activator protein
   2925..3017    -  CDS            lacI (fragment): lac repressor; lacI; The lac repressor binds to the lac operator to inhibit transcription in E. coli. This inhibition can be relieved by adding lactose or isopropyl-β-D-thiogalactopyranoside (IPTG).
   3200..3788    -  rep_origin     ori: high-copy-number ColE1/pMB1/pBR322/pUC origin of replication
   3959..4819    -  CDS            AmpR: β-lactamase; bla; confers resistance to ampicillin, carbenicillin, and related antibiotics
   4820..4924    -  promoter       AmpR promoter: bla
   5019..5054    +  CDS            rop (fragment): Rop protein, which maintains plasmids at low copy number; rop
   5156..5255    +  misc_feature   bom (fragment): basis of mobility region from pBR322
   5261..2       -  CDS            lacZα (fragment) (across the origin): LacZα fragment of β-galactosidase; lacZ fragment
