[The description below was written by a language model from this plasmid's Addgene catalogue record and pLannotate feature annotations shown in this document.]
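Description:
pCMV_mEm_4GS_LF82_669 is a mammalian expression plasmid built on a pCMV backbone for producing an Escherichia coli LF82 open reading frame, LF82_669, as a fusion to the green fluorescent protein mEmerald. It is maintained in E. coli through a high-copy ColE1/pUC-type origin of replication and selected with ampicillin via the β-lactamase gene and its native promoter. The annotated sequence also contains remnants of pUC/pBR322-derived cloning vectors (fragments of lacZα, lacI, rop and bom, plus a lac promoter, operator and CAP site), which appear to be backbone leftovers rather than functional parts of the expression unit. No mammalian selection marker is annotated, which suggests use by transient transfection.

The expression cassette consists of the human cytomegalovirus immediate early enhancer and promoter, followed by a modified SV40 intron with splice donor and acceptor sites, which generally improves transcript processing and expression. The mEmerald coding sequence comes next, placing the tag at the N terminus of the bacterial protein. The 912 bp LF82_669 insert, introduced by ligation-independent cloning, is not picked up by the automated feature annotation, but it would occupy the unannotated stretch between mEmerald and the SV40 polyadenylation signal that terminates the transcript. The "4GS" in the name suggests a glycine-serine linker between tag and insert, although the record does not describe it explicitly.

The associated publication indicates that the plasmid belongs to a collection used in a multi-phenotypic imaging screen, in which candidate bacterial effectors were expressed exogenously in HeLa cells. The fluorescent fusion allows the protein's localisation and its effects on host cells to be observed.
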