Addgene plasmid #100361: pCMV_mEm_4GS_LF82_669
Purpose: Mammalian expression of E. coli LF82_669 CDS fused to mEmerald
Depositing lab: Alan Huett. Depositing organization: University of Nottingham. Publication: A multi-phenotypic imaging screen to identify bacterial effectors by exogenous expression in a HeLa cell line. Collins A, Huett A. Sci Data. 2018 May 15;5:180081. doi: 10.1038/sdata.2018.81. PubMed 29762554.
Backbone
  Vector backbone: pCMV
  Backbone size w/o insert (bp): 4502
  Vector type: Mammalian Expression
Growth in bacteria
  Bacterial resistance: Ampicillin, 100 μg/mL
  Growth temperature: 37°C
  Growth strain: XL1 Blue
  Copy number: High Copy
Gene/Insert
  Gene/Insert name: LF82_669
  Insert size (bp): 912
  Promoter: CMV
  Tag / fusion protein: mEmerald (N terminal on backbone)
  Cloning method: Ligation Independent Cloning
  Sequencing primers: 5′ ACTTCTGCTCTAAAAGCTGCGG; 3′ CACTGCATTCTAGTTGTGGTTTGTC
Terms and licenses: Academic/Nonprofit Terms; Industry Terms: Not Available to Industry
How to cite: pCMV_mEm_4GS_LF82_669 was a gift from Alan Huett (Addgene plasmid # 100361 ; http://n2t.net/addgene:100361 ; RRID:Addgene_100361)
