>Addgene plasmid #100361 | pCMV_mEm_4GS_LF82_669 | depositor partial sequence | sequence record 183686 | Sequence across LF82 gene insert region
TTCCGGTGGCGGAGGTTCCCGAATTCGTCGACGGAGATCTGATATGCAATCGTTAATGGAGATGGACTGT
ATTCCGGCAGGAATGGAGCTTTTCCCTTCGATTGACGAAGAGCAATGGGAGTTTATTCAAAAAATAATTT
GTGATAGTGACTACTATCTTCTTATAATTGGTGGAAGATATGGAACGGTTGCGGAAGATGGTCTGAGTTT
TACTGAGAAAGAGTTTGATTATGCTGTATCTAAAGGATTAAAAGTCGTAGTTCTAGTTCATGAGTCTCCC
GGTACTTTACCCTTTGATAAATCAGAAGCAGATCCTGAATTGCGTGAAAAGCTTCATAAGTTTATTGATA
AAGTATCTACAGGGAGGCTTAGAAGAACGTGGACTTCAGCCAAAGATCTCCCTGGATTAGTGGCTTTGAG
CTTGAATAAAACCATCAAGGCATATCCTGCTGTTGGGTGGGTTCGTGCTGATAAAGTTAGTAGTGAAGCT
ACTTTGCATGAGTTGAATGAATTAAGAAAAAGAAATGCAGAGCTTCAAGAAAAATTGGCACAATTTGAAA
ATCGCTCTAATTATATTCAACCAGAAAACCTAGCTTCACTTGATGAATACTATTCATTGTCATATGAAAT
AAGCGCTTATGATTGGGCTTATGGTACTTCTAGAGAAGAGAAAAAAACATTGCGGATAAAATGGGAAGAG
TTATTTTCTATAATTAGTCCATTTTTAATTGATGAGTCAATAGATAATGATATTCACGAGATTCTAAAGA
ATTATATAGAAAAAGTTGCACCACATTCGTATGAGCATACGACGATAGATGCTCAAGAATTTGAAACAAT
TTACCTTCAATTCAAGCATTAGATCTTCTCGAGCATAGTAATCTAAATTGGAAACTATCGTCAAAAGGAG
GTGATCTAATGATGCAGCTTCGAACTGTTAAAAATAAAACTTGATCGGT
